>Addgene plasmid #62387 | pJW1517 | depositor full sequence | sequence record 102446 | pJW1517 sequence 7164 bps
GTTTAAACGAGCTCGAATTCATCGATGATATCAGATCCACTAGTGGCCTATGCGGCCGCGGATCTGCCGG
TCTCCCTATAGTGAGTCGTATTAATTTCGATAAGCCAGGTTAACCTGCATTAATGAATCGGCCAACGCGC
GGGGAGAGGCGGTTTGCGTATTGGGCGCTCTTCCGCTTCCTCGCTCACTGACTCGCTGCGCTCGGTCGTT
CGGCTGCGGCGAGCGGTATCAGCTCACTCAAAGGCGGTAATACGGTTATCCACAGAATCAGGGGATAACG
CAGGAAAGAACATGTGAGCAAAAGGCCAGCAAAAGGCCAGGAACCGTAAAAAGGCCGCGTTGCTGGCGTT
TTTCCATAGGCTCCGCCCCCCTGACGAGCATCACAAAAATCGACGCTCAAGTCAGAGGTGGCGAAACCCG
ACAGGACTATAAAGATACCAGGCGTTTCCCCCTGGAAGCTCCCTCGTGCGCTCTCCTGTTCCGACCCTGC
CGCTTACCGGATACCTGTCCGCCTTTCTCCCTTCGGGAAGCGTGGCGCTTTCTCAATGCTCACGCTGTAG
GTATCTCAGTTCGGTGTAGGTCGTTCGCTCCAAGCTGGGCTGTGTGCACGAACCCCCCGTTCAGCCCGAC
CGCTGCGCCTTATCCGGTAACTATCGTCTTGAGTCCAACCCGGTAAGACACGACTTATCGCCACTGGCAG
CAGCCACTGGTAACAGGATTAGCAGAGCGAGGTATGTAGGCGGTGCTACAGAGTTCTTGAAGTGGTGGCC
TAACTACGGCTACACTAGAAGGACAGTATTTGGTATCTGCGCTCTGCTGAAGCCAGTTACCTTCGGAAAA
AGAGTTGGTAGCTCTTGATCCGGCAAACAAACCACCGCTGGTAGCGGTGGTTTTTTTGTTTGCAAGCAGC
AGATTACGCGCAGAAAAAAAGGATCTCAAGAAGATCCTTTGATCTTTTCTACGGGGTCTGACGCTCAGTG
GAACGAAAACTCACGTTAAGGGATTTTGGTCATGAGATTATCAAAAAGGATCTTCACCTAGATCCTTTTA
AATTAAAAATGAAGTTTTAAATCAATCTAAAGTATATATGAGTAAACTTGGTCTGACAGTTACCAATGCT
TAATCAGTGAGGCACCTATCTCAGCGATCTGTCTATTTCGTTCATCCATAGTTGCCTGACTCCCCGTCGT
GTAGATAACTACGATACGGGAGGGCTTACCATCTGGCCCCAGTGCTGCAATGATACCGCGAGACCCACGC
TCACCGGCTCCAGATTTATCAGCAATAAACCAGCCAGCCGGAAGGGCCGAGCGCAGAAGTGGTCCTGCAA
CTTTATCCGCCTCCATCCAGTCTATTAATTGTTGCCGGGAAGCTAGAGTAAGTAGTTCGCCAGTTAATAG
TTTGCGCAACGTTGTTGCCATTGCTACAGGCATCGTGGTGTCACGCTCGTCGTTTGGTATGGCTTCATTC
AGCTCCGGTTCCCAACGATCAAGGCGAGTTACATGATCCCCCATGTTGTGCAAAAAAGCGGTTAGCTCCT
TCGGTCCTCCGATCGTTGTCAGAAGTAAGTTGGCCGCAGTGTTATCACTCATGGTTATGGCAGCACTGCA
TAATTCTCTTACTGTCATGCCATCCGTAAGATGCTTTTCTGTGACTGGTGAGTACTCAACCAAGTCATTC
TGAGAATAGTGTATGCGGCGACCGAGTTGCTCTTGCCCGGCGTCAATACGGGATAATACCGCGCCACATA
GCAGAACTTTAAAAGTGCTCATCATTGGAAAACGTTCTTCGGGGCGAAAACTCTCAAGGATCTTACCGCT
GTTGAGATCCAGTTCGATGTAACCCACTCGTGCACCCAACTGATCTTCAGCATCTTTTACTTTCACCAGC
GTTTCTGGGTGAGCAAAAACAGGAAGGCAAAATGCCGCAAAAAAGGGAATAAGGGCGACACGGAAATGTT
GAATACTCATACTCTTCCTTTTTCAATATTATTGAAGCATTTATCAGGGTTATTGTCTCATGAGCGGATA
CATATTTGAATGTATTTAGAAAAATAAACAAATAGGGGTTCCGCGCACATTTCCCCGAAAAGTGCCACCT
GACGTCTAAGAAACCATTATTATCATGACATTAACCTATAAAAATAGGCGTATCACGAGGCCCTTTCGTC
TCGCGCGTTTCGGTGATGACGGTGAAAACCTCTGACACATGCAGCTCCCGGAGACGGTCACAGCTTGTCT
GTAAGCGGATGCCGGGAGCAGACAAGCCCGTCAGGGCGCGTCAGCGGGTGTTGGCGGGTGTCGGGGCTGG
CTTAACTATGCGGCATCAGAGCAGATTGTACTGAGAGTGCACCATATGGACATATTGTCGTTAGAACGCG
GCTACAATTAATACATAACCTTATGTATCATACACATACGATTTAGGTGACACTATAGAACGCGGCCGCC
AGCTGAAGCTTCGTACGCTGCAGGTCGACGGTAATAGGCGCATGCAACTTCTTTTCTTTTTTTTTCTTTT
CTCTCTCCCCCGTTGTTGTCTCACCATATCCGCAATGACAAAAAAATGATGGAAGACACTAAAGGAAAAA
ATTAACGACAAAGACAGCACCAACAGATGTCGTTGTTCCAGAGCTGATGAGGGGTATCTCGAAGCACACG
AAACTTTTTCCTTCCTTCATTCACGCACACTACTCTCTAATGAGCAACGGTATACGGCCTTCCTTCCAGT
TACTTGAATTTGAAATAAAAAAAAGTTTGCTGTCTTGCTATCAAGTATAAATAGACCTGCAATTATTAAT
CTTTTGTTTCCTCGTCATTGTTCTCGTTCCCTTTCTTCCTTGTTTCTTTTTCTGCACAATATTTCAAGCT
ATACCAAGCATACAATCAACTATGATTAGATCTGTGAGAAGGGTTTTCATTTACGTCTCAATATTCGTAT
TGATAATAGTTTTGAAAAGAACATTAAGTGGCACAGATCAAACGTCAGCTAAACAACCAGTGGTGGTCAT
TGGCTCTGGTTTGGCAGGCTTAACCACAAGTAATCGTCTCATTAGTAAATACAGAATTCCTGTTGTGCTT
TTGGATAAGGCGGCTTCTATTGGTGGGAATTCTATAAAGGCTTCTAGTGGTATTAATGGTGCTCACACAG
ACACTCAACAAAATTTAAAGGTAATGGACACTCCCGAATTGTTTTTGAAAGATACTTTGCATTCGGCTAA
AGGCAGAGGGGTTCCATCACTGATGGATAAGTTGACTAAGGAATCCAAGAGTGCTATCAGGTGGTTGCAA
ACAGAATTCGATTTGAAATTAGACCTCCTTGCGCAATTGGGCGGTCACTCTGTTCCAAGGACCCATAGAT
CTTCTGGCAAATTACCACCAGGTTTTGAAATCGTGCAAGCGTTATCAAAAAAACTAAAGGATATCTCTTC
CAAAGATTCCAATCTCGTGCAGATTATGCTAAACAGTGAAGTAGTGGATATCGAGCTTGATAATCAAGGT
CATGTTACTGGTGTAGTATATATGGACGAGAACGGAAACCGTAAAATCATGAAGTCACACCATGTCGTGT
TTTGCTCAGGTGGATTTGGTTACTCTAAGGAAATGTTGAAAGAGTACTCACCAAATTTGATTCACTTGCC
AACTACTAATGGCAAACAGACTACAGGTGATGGTCAAAAAATCCTTTCAAAGTTGGGTGCCGAATTGATT
GATATGGATCAAGTGCAGGTACACCCTACCGGCTTCATTGATCCAAATGACCGTGAAAATAACTGGAAGT
TTTTGGCTGCAGAGGCATTGAGGGGTTTAGGCGGCATCTTATTGCATCCCACCACTGGAAGAAGGTTTAC
AAATGAATTGAGCACCAGAGATACAGTAACCATGGAAATACAGTCTAAATGTCCGAAAAATGATAATAGA
GCACTTTTGGTAATGAGCGACAAAGTCTACGAGAACTATACGAATAACATAAACTTTTATATGTCCAAAA
ACTTAATCAAAAAAGTGTCAATCAACGATCTGATCCGACAATATGACCTACAAACTACAGCTTCTGAACT
GGTAACTGAACTGAAGAGCTATTCCGATGTTAATACTAAGGATACGTTTGATAGGCCATTGATTATCAAT
GCCTTTGATAAAGATATTTCGACTGAATCAACTGTTTATGTTGGGGAAGTTACACCAGTTGTTCATTTCA
CAATGGGTGGTGTGAAAATTAATGAGAAATCTCAGGTAATTAAGAAAAATTCGGAAAGCGTTCTATCTAA
TGGGATATTTGCTGCTGGTGAAGTTTCGGGTGGTGTTCATGGAGCCAACAGATTGGGTGGATCTAGTTTG
TTAGAGTGTGTTGTCTTTGGAAAGACAGCTGCGGATAACATAGCAAAATTGTACGGTGACGGTGCTGGTT
TAATTAACATGTCAAAAGGCGAGGAACTATTCACAGGTGTCGTACCAATACTGGTAGAATTGGATGGCGA
CGTAAACGGGCATAAGTTTTCTGTGAGTGGTGAGGGTGAAGGGGACGCAACTTATGGCAAACTTACACTT
AAGTTCATCTGCACCACAGGGAAGCTGCCTGTCCCATGGCCAACTCTAGTTACAACTCTCACTTACGGAG
TACAATGTTTTTCTCGATACCCAGACCACATGAAACAACATGACTTTTTCAAATCTGCCATGCCTGAGGG
ATATGTGCAAGAGAGAACTATTTTCTTTAAAGATGATGGTAATTACAAAACTCGTGCTGAAGTGAAGTTT
GAAGGAGATACACTTGTTAATAGAATTGAGTTAAAGGGTATTGACTTTAAGGAAGATGGTAATATCTTAG
GTCACAAATTGGAATACAACTACAATTCACATAACGTTTACATCATGGCAGATAAACAGAAAAACGGCAT
AAAAGTTAATTTCAAAATTAGACATAATATCGAAGATGGTTCCGTTCAACTCGCTGATCATTATCAACAA
AATACACCAATCGGAGATGGACCTGTTCTATTGCCAGACAACCATTACTTATCTACACAGAGCGCCTTGT
CAAAAGATCCTAATGAAAAGAGAGATCACATGGTTTTGTTAGAATTTGTCACCGCTGCGGGTATAACGTT
GGGTATGGATGAATTGTACAAATAAGGCGCGCCACTTCTAAATAAGCGAATTTCTTATGATTTATGATTT
TTATTATTAAATAAGTTATAAAAAAAATAAGTGTATACAAATTTTAAAGTGACTCTTAGGTTTTAAAACG
AAAATTCTTATTCTTGAGTAACTCTTTCCTGTAGGTCAGGTTGCTTTCTCAGGTATAGTATGAGGTCGCT
CTTATTGACCACACCTCTACCGGCAGATCCGCTAGGGATAACAGGGTAATATAGATCTGTTTTTACCAAT
AGATAGCGGTTTAATATAAGGTTTCAACAAGAAATATTTTGTGAAAATCAAAAGTTAATAGTTTCACTGT
CGAAAATATGAAAGTTTAAGTTTTCAGTTCATCCCATTGTAGTTATCAAATTTCTGTGTTTCCCGTATAT
GTGTGCTCTGTATTCATCGCTATCTTGAAACTGGTTATGATCGTTGCGCATGTGACCTGTATCGCTCAAA
AGAGCCCGGCACCGGTACCGGGCAAAAGCCCCTAGCAAGCTAAAATGATTCAACTTTCGTAGTAATTTGT
TCAACCGGTCACAGTAAAGTCAATGACTAACTTTTGAATCGAGGATGTATTTCCAATTGAAAGCAATGTA
TATATAAACCATTGTGTTGAAGCTTGTCTTACAGTTTTCTTGTATCCTCCCATTGTTCATATAGTACTTA
AAGTACCATAATCCTTAAAGAACAAACTTGAAAGAGAATACACTATACACAACTAATAAATAAAGAATAA
TCATGGCTGTGACCAAGACAATTGTAGTTCTACCAGGTGACCATGTTGGTCAAGAAATCACTGAAGAGGC
CATTAAAGTTTTAAATGCTATTCAGGAATGTCGTCCAGACAAGGTCAATTTCAAGTTTGATCATCATTTG
ATCGGTGGTGCTGCAATTGATGCCACTGGTGTTCCATTACCAGACGAAGCTTTGGAGGCCTCTAAGAAAG
CTGATGCCGTGCTTCTGGGTGCTGTTGGTGGTCCAAAATGGGGTACTGGCGCTGTCAGACCAGAACAAGG
TCTTTTGAAAATCCGTAAGGAGTTGCAATTGTATGCTAATCTAAGACCATGTAATTTTGCATCTGATTCC
TTACTAGATCTATCGCCATTGAAGCCTGAAATTGCAAGAGGTACAGATTTCGTCGTTGTTAGAGAACTAG
TGGGTGGTATTTATTTCGGGGAGAGAAAAGAAGATGAAGGTGATGGTGTCGCCTGGGATAGCGAAAAGTA
TTCTGTGCCCGAAGTTCAAAGAATCACTAGAATGGCTGCTTTCATGGCTCTGCAACACAACCCACCTTTA
CCTATTTGGTCTCTAGATAAAGCCAACGTTCTAGCATCATCAAGATTATGGAGAAAAACAGTGGAAGAGA
CGATTAAGAATGAATTCCCACAATTGACTGTTCAACATCAATTGATTGATTCCGCTGCTATGATCTTGGT
TAAGAACCCAACTCATCTAAATGGTATTATTATCACAAACAATATGTTTGGTGATATTATCTCCGATGAA
GCCTCCGTGATCCCAGGTTCGTTAGGATTACTTCCATCTGCCTCCTTGGCATCTCTTCCAGATAAGAATA
CGGCATTTGGTTTATATGAGCCATGTCATGGCTCTGCTCCAGACTTACCAAAGGGAAAGGTTAACCCCGT
AGCAACAATCCTATCTGCTGCTATGATGTTGAAGTTGTCTCTGGACCTGTTCGAAGAAGGTGAAATTATA
GAACAAGCAGTCAAGAAAGTGTTGGATTCTGGTATCAGAACAGCGGATCTAAAGGGTACCAACTCTACTA
CTGAGGTCGGTGATGCAGTAGCGAAAGCTGTCAGGGAACTATTAGCTTAGACTTAGTAGATGTACAGTTG
CATACATAAGTCTGAACAGAAAGAAGTAAATATCATATCTAGTTCGGTTTAGAAATCAGTGACTATATTG
GTTTTGACCAGATCGCAATCCTTGCAAGCATTTAGTAATGACTATCAAACCGGTGAATCATCTGATAAGG
CTATATTAGCTTGTGCATTCGCAT
Features (pLannotate 1.2.2; 13 found; start..end, strand, type, name):
     75..93      -  promoter       T7 promoter: promoter for bacteriophage T7 RNA polymerase
    115..168     -  CDS            lacI (fragment): lac repressor; lacI; The lac repressor binds to the lac operator to inhibit transcription in E. coli. This inhibition can be relieved by adding lactose or isopropyl-β-D-thiogalactopyranoside (IPTG).
    351..939     -  rep_origin     ori: high-copy-number ColE1/pMB1/pBR322/pUC origin of replication
   1110..1970    -  CDS            AmpR: β-lactamase; bla; confers resistance to ampicillin, carbenicillin, and related antibiotics
   1971..2075    -  promoter       AmpR promoter: bla
   2170..2205    +  CDS            rop (fragment): Rop protein, which maintains plasmids at low copy number; rop
   2307..2358    +  misc_feature   bom (fragment): basis of mobility region from pBR322
   2421..2439    +  promoter       SP6 promoter: promoter for bacteriophage SP6 RNA polymerase
   2495..2891    +  promoter       ADH1 promoter: S. cerevisiae ADH1; promoter for alcohol dehydrogenase 1
   2892..4394    +  CDS            OSM1: OSM1_YEAST - Experimental evidence at protein level: Swiss-Prot protein existence level 1. Irreversibly catalyzes the reduction of fumarate to succinate. Together with the second isozyme of soluble fumarate reductase (FRD1), essential for anaerobic growth. Involved in maintaining redox balance during oxygen deficiency conditions. Reduction of fumarate is the main source of succinate during fermentation, and under anaerobic conditions, the formation of succinate is strictly required for the reoxidation of FADH(2). From Saccharomyces cerevisiae (strain ATCC 204508 / S288c) (Baker's yeast).
   4419..5132    +  CDS            GFP (S65T): GFP (S65T) is a basic (constitutively fluorescent) green fluorescent protein published in 1995, derived from Aequorea victoria.
   5156..5343    +  terminator     ADH1 terminator: S. cerevisiae ADH1; transcription terminator for the S. cerevisiae alcohol dehydrogenase 1 (ADH1) gene
   5883..6977    +  CDS            LEU2: LEU3_YEAST - Experimental evidence at protein level: Swiss-Prot protein existence level 1. Catalyzes the oxidation of 3-carboxy-2-hydroxy-4- methylpentanoate (3-isopropylmalate) to 3-carboxy-4-methyl-2- oxopentanoate. The product decarboxylates to 4-methyl-2 oxopentanoate. From Saccharomyces cerevisiae (strain ATCC 204508 / S288c) (Baker's yeast).
