[The description below was written by a language model from this plasmid's Addgene catalogue record and pLannotate feature annotations shown in this document.]
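Description:
pJW1517 is a 7,164 bp yeast expression construct built on the pFA6a backbone and assembled by Gibson cloning. It is propagated in E. coli through a high-copy ColE1/pUC-type origin and selected with ampicillin via the β-lactamase gene and its native promoter. Short remnants of lacI, rop and bom, along with flanking T7 and SP6 phage promoters, are carried over from the backbone. For yeast, the plasmid carries a LEU2 coding sequence, which complements leucine auxotrophy. The feature table shows no yeast replication origin or centromere. This fits the usual use of pFA6a-series plasmids as integration or PCR-template cassettes rather than episomes, although the record does not state how this construct is delivered into yeast.

The payload is a single expression cassette in which the S. cerevisiae ADH1 promoter drives the OSM1 open reading frame. OSM1 encodes a soluble fumarate reductase that reduces fumarate to succinate and helps maintain redox balance under anaerobic conditions. It is fused at its C terminus to a yeast-optimised EGFP, which the automated annotation labels GFP (S65T), and the cassette ends with the ADH1 terminator. The OSM1 sequence carries a methionine-to-alanine substitution at residue 33. Replacing an internal methionine would remove a potential alternative translation start, so that only the full-length form made from the first start codon is produced, but the record does not state this rationale. The associated publication concerns the targeting of mitochondrial proteins studied by proximity-specific ribosome profiling. The construct is therefore most plausibly used to visualise the subcellular localisation of this Osm1 variant by fluorescence microscopy.
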