Addgene plasmid #62387: pJW1517
Purpose: pFA6a Osm1(M33A)-yoEGFP::LEU2
Depositing lab: Jonathan Weissman. Depositing organization: University of California, San Francisco (UCSF). Publication: Targeting and plasticity of mitochondrial proteins revealed by proximity-specific ribosome profiling. Williams CC, Jan CH, Weissman JS. Science. 2014 Nov 7;346(6210):748-51. doi: 10.1126/science.1257522. PubMed 25378625.
Backbone
  Vector backbone: pFA6a
  Total vector size (bp): 7164
  Vector type: Yeast Expression
  Selectable markers: LEU2
Growth in bacteria
  Bacterial resistance: Ampicillin, 100 μg/mL
  Growth temperature: 37°C
  Growth strain: DH5alpha
  Copy number: High Copy
Gene/Insert
  Gene/Insert name: OSM1-EGFP fusion
  Species: S. cerevisiae (budding yeast)
  Insert size (bp): 2244
  Mutation: Methionine 33 mutated to Alanine
  Promoter: Adh1p
  Tag / fusion protein: EGFP (C terminal on insert)
  Cloning method: Gibson Cloning
  Sequencing primers: 5′ oCW133
Terms and licenses: Academic/Nonprofit Terms; Industry Terms: Not Available to Industry
How to cite: pJW1517 was a gift from Jonathan Weissman (Addgene plasmid # 62387 ; http://n2t.net/addgene:62387 ; RRID:Addgene_62387)
