>Addgene plasmid #62387 | pJW1517 | addgene partial sequence | sequence record 106431 | yADH1-F 5'-ATACGGCCTTCCTTCCAGTT-3'
TTGCTGTCTTGCTATCAAGTATAAATAGACCTGCAATTATTAATCTTTTGTTTCCTCGTCATTGTTCTCG
TTCCCTTTCTTCCTTGTTTCTTTTTCTGCACAATATTTCAAGCTATACCAAGCATACAATCAACTATGAT
TAGATCTGTGAGAAGGGTTTTCATTTACGTCTCAATATTCGTATTGATAATAGTTTTGAAAAGAACATTA
AGTGGCACAGATCAAACGTCAGCTAAACAACCAGTGGTGGTCATTGGCTCTGGTTTGGCAGGCTTAACCA
CAAGTAATCGTCTCATTAGTAAATACAGAATTCCTGTTGTGCTTTTGGATAAGGCGGCTTCTATTGGTGG
GAATTCTATAAAGGCTTCTAGTGGTATTAATGGTGCTCACACAGACACTCAACAAAATTTAAAGGTAATG
GACACTCCCGAATTGTTTTTGAAAGATACTTTGCATTCGGCTAAAGGCAGAGGGGTTCCATCACTGATGG
ATAAGTTGACTAAGGAATCCAAGAGTGCTATCAGGTGGTTGCAAACAGAATTCGATTTGAAATTAGACCT
CCTTGCGCAATTGGGCGGTCACTCTGTTCCAAGGACCCATAGATCTTCTGGCAAATTACCACCAGGTTTT
GAAATCGTGCAAGCGTTATCAAAAAAACTAAAGGATATCTCTTCCAAAGATTCCAATCTCGTGCAGATTA
TGCTAAACAGTGAAGTAGTGGATATCGAGCTTGATAATCAAGGTCATGTTACTGGTGTAGTATATATGGA
CGAGAACGGAAACCGTAAAATCATGAAGTCACACCATGTCGTGTTT
