>Addgene plasmid #62387 | pJW1517 | addgene partial sequence | sequence record 108404 | pHybLex_rev 5'-GAGTCACTTTAAAATTTGTATACAC-3'
AAATCATAAATCATAAGAAATTCGCTTATTTAGAAGTGGCGCGCCTTATTTGTACAATTCATCCATACCC
AACGTTATACCCGCAGCGGTGACAAATTCTAACAAAACCATGTGATCTCTCTTTTCATTAGGATCTTTTG
ACAAGGCGCTCTGTGTAGATAAGTAATGGTTGTCTGGCAATAGAACAGGTCCATCTCCGATTGGTGTATT
TTGTTGATAATGATCAGCGAGTTGAACGGAACCATCTTCGATATTATGTCTAATTTTGAAATTAACTTTT
ATGCCGTTTTTCTGTTTATCTGCCATGATGTAAACGTTATGTGAATTGTAGTTGTATTCCAATTTGTGAC
CTAAGATATTACCATCTTCCTTAAAGTCAATACCCTTTAACTCAATTCTATTAACAAGTGTATCTCCTTC
AAACTTCACTTCAGCACGAGTTTTGTAATTACCATCATCTTTAAAGAAAATAGTTCTCTCTTGCACATAT
CCCTCAGGCATGGCAGATTTGAAAAAGTCATGTTGTTTCATGTGGTCTGGGTATCGAGAAAAACATTGTA
CTCCGTAAGTGAGAGTTGTAACTAGAGTTGGCCATGGGACAGGCAGCTTCCCTGTGGTGCAGATGAACTT
AAGTGTAAGTTTGCCATAAGTTGCGTCCCCTTCACCCTCACCACTCACAGAAAACTTATGCCCGTTTACG
TCGCCATCCAATTCTACCAGTATTGGTACGACACCTGTGAATAGTTCCTCGCCTTTTGACATGTTAATTA
AACCAGCACCGTCACCGTACAATTTTGCTATGTTATCCGCAGCTGTCTTTCCAAAGACAACACACTCTAA
CAAACTAGATCCACCCAATCTGTTGGCTCCATGAACACCACC
